>Addgene plasmid #116236 | pHAGE-EGFR-D256Y | addgene full sequence | sequence record 250489 | Addgene NGS Result
GGTTTAAGAATAGTTTTTGCTGTACTTTCTATAGTGAATAGAGTTAGGCAGGGATATTCACCATTATCGT
TTCAGACCCACCTCCCAACCCCGAGGGGACCCGACAGGCCCGAAGGAATAGAAGAAGAAGGTGGAGAGAG
AGACAGAGACAGATCCATTCGATTAGTGAACGGATCTCGACGGTATCGCCGAATTCACAAATGGCAGTAT
TCATCCACAATTTTAAAAGAAAAGGGGGGATTGGGGGGTACAGTGCAGGGGAAAGAATAGTAGACATAAT
AGCAACAGACATACAAACTAAAGAATTACAAAAACAAATTACAAAAATTCAAAATTTTCGGGTTTATTAC
AGGGACAGCAGAGATCCAGTTTGGACTAGTCGTGAGGCTCCGGTGCCCGTCAGTGGGCAGAGCGCACATC
GCCCACAGTCCCCGAGAAGTTGGGGGGAGGGGTCGGCAATTGAACCGGTGCCTAGAGAAGGTGGCGCGGG
GTAAACTGGGAAAGTGATGTCGTGTACTGGCTCCGCCTTTTTCCCGAGGGTGGGGGAGAACCGTATATAA
GTGCAGTAGTCGCCGTGAACGTTCTTTTTCGCAACGGGTTTGCCGCCAGAACACAGGTAAGTGCCGTGTG
TGGTTCCCGCGGGCCTGGCCTCTTTACGGGTTATGGCCCTTGCGTGCCTTGAATTACTTCCACCTGGCTG
CAGTACGTGATTCTTGATCCCGAGCTTCGGGTTGGAAGTGGGTGGGAGAGTTCGAGGCCTTGCGCTTAAG
GAGCCCCTTCGCCTCGTGCTTGAGTTGAGGCCTGGCCTGGGCGCTGGGGCCGCCGCGTGCGAATCTGGTG
GCACCTTCGCGCCTGTCTCGCTGCTTTCGATAAGTCTCTAGCCATTTAAAATTTTTGATGACCTGCTGCG
ACGCTTTTTTTCTGGCAAGATAGTCTTGTAAATGCGGGCCAAGATCTGCACACTGGTATTTCGGTTTTTG
GGGCCGCGGGCGGCGACGGGGCCCGTGCGTCCCAGCGCACATGTTCGGCGAGGCGGGGCCTGCGAGCGCG
GCCACCGAGAATCGGACGGGGGTAGTCTCAAGCTGGCCGGCCTGCTCTGGTGCCTGGCCTCGCGCCGCCG
TGTATCGCCCCGCCCTGGGCGGCAAGGCTGGCCCGGTCGGCACCAGTTGCGTGAGCGGAAAGATGGCCGC
TTCCCGGCCCTGCTGCAGGGAGCTCAAAATGGAGGACGCGGCGCTCGGGAGAGCGGGCGGGTGAGTCACC
CACACAAAGGAAAAGGGCCTTTCCGTCCTCAGCCGTCGCTTCATGTGACTCCACGGAGTACCGGGCGCCG
TCCAGGCACCTCGATTAGTTCTCGAGCTTTTGGAGTACGTCGTCTTTAGGTTGGGGGGAGGGGTTTTATG
CGATGGAGTTTCCCCACACTGAGTGGGTGGAGACTGAAGTTAGGCCAGCTTGGCACTTGATGTAATTCTC
CTTGGAATTTGCCCTTTTTGAGTTTGGATCTTGGTTCATTCTCAAGCCTCAGACAGTGGTTCAAAGTTTT
TTTCTTCCATTTCAGGTGTCGTGAAGCGGCCCTGCAGATATCAACAAGTTTGTACAAAAAAGCAGGCACC
ATGCGACCCTCCGGGACGGCCGGGGCAGCGCTCCTGGCGCTGCTGGCTGCGCTCTGCCCGGCGAGTCGGG
CTCTGGAGGAAAAGAAAGTTTGCCAAGGCACGAGTAACAAGCTCACGCAGTTGGGCACTTTTGAAGATCA
TTTTCTCAGCCTCCAGAGGATGTTCAATAACTGTGAGGTGGTCCTTGGGAATTTGGAAATTACCTATGTG
CAGAGGAATTATGATCTTTCCTTCTTAAAGACCATCCAGGAGGTGGCTGGTTATGTCCTCATTGCCCTCA
ACACAGTGGAGCGAATTCCTTTGGAAAACCTGCAGATCATCAGAGGAAATATGTACTACGAAAATTCCTA
TGCCTTAGCAGTCTTATCTAACTATGATGCAAATAAAACCGGACTGAAGGAGCTGCCCATGAGAAATTTA
CAGGAAATCCTGCATGGCGCCGTGCGGTTCAGCAACAACCCTGCCCTGTGCAACGTGGAGAGCATCCAGT
GGCGGGACATAGTCAGCAGTGACTTTCTCAGCAACATGTCGATGGACTTCCAGAACCACCTGGGCAGCTG
CCAAAAGTGTGATCCAAGCTGTCCCAATGGGAGCTGCTGGGGTGCAGGAGAGGAGAACTGCCAGAAACTG
ACCAAAATCATCTGTGCCCAGCAGTGCTCCGGGCGCTGCCGTGGCAAGTCCCCCAGTGACTGCTGCCACA
ACCAGTGTGCTGCAGGCTGCACAGGCCCCCGGGAGAGCGACTGCCTGGTCTGCCGCAAATTCCGATACGA
AGCCACGTGCAAGGACACCTGCCCCCCACTCATGCTCTACAACCCCACCACGTACCAGATGGATGTGAAC
CCCGAGGGCAAATACAGCTTTGGTGCCACCTGCGTGAAGAAGTGTCCCCGTAATTATGTGGTGACAGATC
ACGGCTCGTGCGTCCGAGCCTGTGGGGCCGACAGCTATGAGATGGAGGAAGACGGCGTCCGCAAGTGTAA
GAAGTGCGAAGGGCCTTGCCGCAAAGTGTGTAACGGAATAGGTATTGGTGAATTTAAAGACTCACTCTCC
ATAAATGCTACGAATATTAAACACTTCAAAAACTGCACCTCCATCAGTGGCGATCTCCACATCCTGCCGG
TGGCATTTAGGGGTGACTCCTTCACACATACTCCTCCTCTGGATCCACAGGAACTGGATATTCTGAAAAC
CGTAAAGGAAATCACAGGGTTTTTGCTGATTCAGGCTTGGCCTGAAAACAGGACGGACCTCCATGCCTTT
GAGAACCTAGAAATCATACGCGGCAGGACCAAGCAACATGGTCAGTTTTCTCTTGCAGTCGTCAGCCTGA
ACATAACATCCTTGGGATTACGCTCCCTCAAGGAGATAAGTGATGGAGATGTGATAATTTCAGGAAACAA
AAATTTGTGCTATGCAAATACAATAAACTGGAAAAAACTGTTTGGGACCTCCGGTCAGAAAACCAAAATT
ATAAGCAACAGAGGTGAAAACAGCTGCAAGGCCACAGGCCAGGTCTGCCATGCCTTGTGCTCCCCCGAGG
GCTGCTGGGGCCCGGAGCCCAGGGACTGCGTCTCTTGCCGGAATGTCAGCCGAGGCAGGGAATGCGTGGA
CAAGTGCAACCTTCTGGAGGGTGAGCCAAGGGAGTTTGTGGAGAACTCTGAGTGCATACAGTGCCACCCA
GAGTGCCTGCCTCAGGCCATGAACATCACCTGCACAGGACGGGGACCAGACAACTGTATCCAGTGTGCCC
ACTACATTGACGGCCCCCACTGCGTCAAGACCTGCCCGGCAGGAGTCATGGGAGAAAACAACACCCTGGT
CTGGAAGTACGCAGACGCCGGCCATGTGTGCCACCTGTGCCATCCAAACTGCACCTACGGATGCACTGGG
CCAGGTCTTGAAGGCTGTCCAACGAATGGGCCTAAGATCCCGTCCATCGCCACTGGGATGGTGGGGGCCC
TCCTCTTGCTGCTGGTGGTGGCCCTGGGGATCGGCCTCTTCATGCGAAGGCGCCACATCGTTCGGAAGCG
CACGCTGCGGAGGCTGCTGCAGGAGAGGGAGCTTGTGGAGCCTCTTACACCCAGT
[981 nt withheld, positions 3696-4676]
TTCTTCAGCAGCCCCTCCACGTCACGGACTCCCCTCCTGAGCTCTCTGAGTGCAACCAGCAACAATTCCA
CCGTGGCTTGCATTGATAGAAATGGGCTGCAAAGCTGTCCCATCAAGGAAGACAGCTTCTTGCAGCGATA
CAGCTCAGACCCCACAGGCGCCTTGACTGAGGACAGCATAGACGACACCTTCCTCCCAGTGCCTGAATAC
ATAAACCAGTCCGTTCCCAAAAGGCCCGCTGGCTCTGTGCAGAATCCTGTCTATCACAATCAGCCTCTGA
ACCCCGCGCCCAGCAGAGACCCACACTACCAGGACCCCCACAGCACTGCAGTGGGCAACCCCGAGTATCT
CAACACTGTCCAGCCCACCTGTGTCAACAGCACATTCGACAGCCCTGCCCACTGGGCCCAGAAAGGCAGC
CACCAAATTAGCCTGGACAACCCTGACTACCAGCAGGACTTCTTTCCCAAGGAAGCCAAGCCAAATGGCA
TCTTTAAGGGCTCCACAGCTGAAAATGCAGAATACCTAAGGGTCGCGCCACAAAGCAGTGAATTTATTGG
AGCATAGAACCCAGCTTTCTTGTACAAAGTGGTGATATCCAATTAACCCTCACTAAAGGGTGTAAATGTT
TGAGATGTATATTCCCTATAGTGAGTCGTATTACCACCCAACTTTTCTATACAAAGTGGTTGATATCCAG
CACAGTGGCGGCCGCTCGAGTCTAGAGGGCCCGCGGTTCGAAGGTAAGCCTATCCCTAACCCTCTCCTCG
GTCTCGATTCTACGCGTACCGGTTAGTAATGAGATCCCTCCCCCCCCCCTAACGTTACTGGCCGAAGCCG
CTTGGAATAAGGCCGGTGTGCGTTTGTCTATATGTTATTTTCCACCATATTGCCGTCTTTTGGCAATGTG
AGGGCCCGGAAACCTGGCCCTGTCTTCTTGACGAGCATTCCTAGGGGTCTTTCCCCTCTCGCCAAAGGAA
TGCAAGGTCTGTTGAATGTCGTGAAGGAAGCAGTTCCTCTGGAAGCTTCTTGAAGACAAACAACGTCTGT
AGCGACCCTTTGCAGGCAGCGGAACCCCCCACCTGGCGACAGGTGCCTCTGCGGCCAAAAGCCACGTGTA
TAAGATACACCTGCAAAGGCGGCACAACCCCAGTGCCACGTTGTGAGTTGGATAGTTGTGGAAAGAGTCA
AATGGCTCTCCTCAAGCGTATTCAACAAGGGGCTGAAGGATGCCCAGAAGGTACCCCATTGTATGGGATC
TGATCTGGGGCCTCGGTGCACATGCTTTACATGTGTTTAGTCGAGGTTAAAAAAACGTCTAGGCCCCCCG
AACCACGGGGACGTGGTTTTCCTTTGAAAAACACGATGATAATATGGCCACACATATGACCGAGTACAAG
CCCACGGTGCGCCTCGCCACCCGCGACGACGTCCCCAGGGCCGTACGCACCCTCGCCGCCGCGTTCGCCG
ACTACCCCGCCACGCGCCACACCGTCGATCCGGACCGCCACATCGAGCGGGTCACCGAGCTGCAAGAACT
CTTCCTCACGCGCGTCGGGCTCGACATCGGCAAGGTGTGGGTCGCGGACGACGGCGCCGCGGTGGCGGTC
TGGACCACGCCGGAGAGCGTCGAAGCGGGGGCGGTGTTCGCCGAGATCGGCCCGCGCATGGCCGAGTTGA
GCGGTTCCCGGCTGGCCGCGCAGCAACAGATGGAAGGCCTCCTGGCGCCGCACCGGCCCAAGGAGCCCGC
GTGGTTCCTGGCCACCGTCGGCGTCTCGCCCGACCACCAGGGCAAGGGTCTGGGCAGCGCCGTCGTGCTC
CCCGGAGTGGAGGCGGCCGAGCGCGCCGGGGTGCCCGCCTTCCTGGAGACCTCCGCGCCCCGCAACCTCC
CCTTCTACGAGCGGCTCGGCTTCACCGTCACCGCCGACGTCGAGGTGCCCGAAGGACCGCGCACCTGGTG
CATGACCCGCAAGCCCGGTGCCTAAATCGATAGATCCTAATCAACCTCTGGATTACAAAATTTGTGAAAG
ATTGACTGGTATTCTTAACTATGTTGCTCCTTTTACGCTATGTGGATACGCTGCTTTAATGCCTTTGTAT
CATGCTATTGCTTCCCGTATGGCTTTCATTTTCTCCTCCTTGTATAAATCCTGGTTGCTGTCTCTTTATG
AGGAGTTGTGGCCCGTTGTCAGGCAACGTGGCGTGGTGTGCACTGTGTTTGCTGACGCAACCCCCACTGG
TTGGGGCATTGCCACCACCTGTCAGCTCCTTTCCGGGACTTTCGCTTTCCCCCTCCCTATTGCCACGGCG
GAACTCATCGCCGCCTGCCTTGCCCGCTGCTGGACAGGGGCTCGGCTGTTGGGCACTGACAATTCCGTGG
TGTTGTCGGGGAAATCATCGTCCTTTCCTTGGCTGCTCGCCTGTGTTGCCACCTGGATTCTGCGCGGGAC
GTCCTTCTGCTACGTCCCTTCGGCCCTCAATCCAGCGGACCTTCCTTCCCGCGGCCTGCTGCCGGCTCTG
CGGCCTCTTCCGCGTCTTCGCCTTCGCCCTCAGACGAGTCGGATCTCCCTTTGGGCCGCCTCCCCGCCTG
AGATCCTTTAAGACCAATGACTTACAAGGCAGCTGTAGATCTTAGCCACTTTTTAAAAGAAAAGGGGGGA
CTGGAAGGGCTAATTCACTCCCAACGAAGACAAGATCTGCTTTTTGCTTGTACTGGGTCTCTCTGGTTAG
ACCAGATCTGAGCCTGGGAGCTCTCTGGCTAACTAGGGAACCCACTGCTTAAGCCTCAATAAAGCTTGCC
TTGAGTGCTTCAAGTAGTGTGTGCCCGTCTGTTGTGTGACTCTGGTAACTAGAGATCCCTCAGACCCTTT
TAGTCAGTGTGGAAAATCTCTAGCAGTAGTAGTTCATGTCATCTTATTATTCAGTATTTATAACTTGCAA
AGAAATGAATATCAGAGAGTGAGAGGCCCGGGTTAATTAAGGAAAGGGCTAGATCATTCTTGAAGACGAA
AGGGCCTCGTGATACGCCTATTTTTATAGGTTAATGTCATGATAATAATGGTTTCTTAGACGTCAGGTGG
CACTTTTCGGGGAAATGTGCGCGGAACCCCTATTTGTTTATTTTTCTAAATACATTCAAATATGTATCCG
CTCATGAGACAATAACCCTGATAAATGCTTCAATAATATTGAAAAAGGAAGAGTATGAGTATTCAACATT
TCCGTGTCGCCCTTATTCCCTTTTTTGCGGCATTTTGCCTTCCTGTTTTTGCTCACCCAGAAACGCTGGT
GAAAGTAAAAGATGCTGAAGATCAGTTGGGTGCACGAGTGGGTTACATCGAACTGGATCTCAACAGCGGT
AAGATCCTTGAGAGTTTTCGCCCCGAAGAACGTTTTCCAATGATGAGCACTTTTAAAGTTCTGCTATGTG
GCGCGGTATTATCCCGTGTTGACGCCGGGCAAGAGCAACTCGGTCGCCGCATACACTATTCTCAGAATGA
CTTGGTTGAGTACTCACCAGTCACAGAAAAGCATCTTACGGATGGCATGACAGTAAGAGAATTATGCAGT
GCTGCCATAACCATGAGTGATAACACTGCGGCCAACTTACTTCTGACAACGATCGGAGGACCGAAGGAGC
TAACCGCTTTTTTGCACAACATGGGGGATCATGTAACTCGCCTTGATCGTTGGGAACCGGAGCTGAATGA
AGCCATACCAAACGACGAGCGTGACACCACGATGCCTGTAGCAATGGCAACAACGTTGCGCAAACTATTA
ACTGGCGAACTACTTACTCTAGCTTCCCGGCAACAATTAATAGACTGGATGGAGGCGGATAAAGTTGCAG
GACCACTTCTGCGCTCGGCCCTTCCGGCTGGCTGGTTTATTGCTGATAAATCTGGAGCCGGTGAGCGTGG
GTCTCGCGGTATCATTGCAGCACTGGGGCCAGATGGTAAGCCCTCCCGTATCGTAGTTATCTACACGACG
GGGAGTCAGGCAACTATGGATGAACGAAATAGACAGATCGCTGAGATAGGTGCCTCACTGATTAAGCATT
GGTAACTGTCAGACCAAGTTTACTCATATATACTTTAGATTGATTTAAAACTTCATTTTTAATTTAAAAG
GATCTAGGTGAAGATCCTTTTTGATAATCTCATGACCAAAATCCCTTAACGTGAGTTTTCGTTCCACTGA
GCGTCAGACCCCGTAGAAAAGATCAAAGGATCTTCTTGAGATCCTTTTTTTCTGCGCGTAATCTGCTGCT
TGCAAACAAAAAAACCACCGCTACCAGCGGTGGTTTGTTTGCCGGATCAAGAGCTACCAACTCTTTTTCC
GAAGGTAACTGGCTTCAGCAGAGCGCAGATACCAAATACTGTTCTTCTAGTGTAGCCGTAGTTAGGCCAC
CACTTCAAGAACTCTGTAGCACCGCCTACATACCTCGCTCTGCTAATCCTGTTACCAGTGGCTGCTGCCA
GTGGCGATAAGTCGTGTCTTACCGGGTTGGACTCAAGACGATAGTTACCGGATAAGGCGCAGCGGTCGGG
CTGAACGGGGGGTTCGTGCACACAGCCCAGCTTGGAGCGAACGACCTACACCGAACTGAGATACCTACAG
CGTGAGCTATGAGAAAGCGCCACGCTTCCCGAAGGGAGAAAGGCGGACAGGTATCCGGTAAGCGGCAGGG
TCGGAACAGGAGAGCGCACGAGGGAGCTTCCAGGGGGAAACGCCTGGTATCTTTATAGTCCTGTCGGGTT
TCGCCACCTCTGACTTGAGCGTCGATTTTTGTGATGCTCGTCAGGGGGGCGGAGCCTATGGAAAAACGCC
AGCAACGCGGCCTTTTTACGGTTCCTGGCCTTTTGCTGGCCTTTTGCTCACATGTTCTTTCCTGCGTTAT
CCCCTGATTCTGTGGATAACCGTATTACCGCCTTTGAGTGAGCTGATACCGCTCGCCGCAGCCGAACGAC
CGAGCGCAGCGAGTCAGTGAGCGAGGAAGCGGAAGAGCGCCCAATACGCAAACCGCCTCTCCCCGCGCGT
TGGCCGATTCATTAATGCAGCAAGCTCATGGCTGACTAATTTTTTTTATTTATGCAGAGGCCGAGGCCGC
CTCGGCCTCTGAGCTATTCCAGAAGTAGTGAGGAGGCTTTTTTGGAGGCCTAGGCTTTTGCAAAAAGCTC
CCCGTGGCACGACAGGTTTCCCGACTGGAAAGCGGGCAGTGAGCGCAACGCAATTAATGTGAGTTAGCTC
ACTCATTAGGCACCCCAGGCTTTACACTTTATGCTTCCGGCTCGTATGTTGTGTGGAATTGTGAGCGGAT
AACAATTTCACACAGGAAACAGCTATGACATGATTACGAATTTCACAAATAAAGCATTTTTTTCACTGCA
TTCTAGTTGTGGTTTGTCCAAACTCATCAATGTATCTTATCATGTCTGGATCAACTGGATAACTCAAGCT
AACCAAAATCATCCCAAACTTCCCACCCCATACCCTATTACCACTGCCAATTACCTGTGGTTTCATTTAC
TCTAAACCTGTGATTCCTCTGAATTATTTTCATTTTAAAGAAATTGTATTTGTTAAATATGTACTACAAA
CTTAGTAGTTGGAAGGGCTAATTCACTCCCAAAGAAGACAAGATATCCTTGATCTGTGGATCTACCACAC
ACAAGGCTACTTCCCTGATTAGCAGAACTACACACCAGGGCCAGGGGTCAGATATCCACTGACCTTTGGA
TGGTGCTACAAGCTAGTACCAGTTGAGCCAGATAAGGTAGAAGAGGCCAATAAAGGAGAGAACACCAGCT
TGTTACACCCTGTGAGCCTGCATGGGATGGATGACCCGGAGAGAGAAGTGTTAGAGTGGAGGTTTGACAG
CCGCCTAGCATTTCATCACGTGGCCCGAGAGCTGCATCCGGAGTACTTCAAGAACTGCTGATATCGAGCT
TGCTACAAGGGACTTTCCGCTGGGGACTTTCCAGGGAGGCGTGGCCTGGGCGGGACTGGGGAGTGGCGAG
CCCTCAGATCCTGCATATAAGCAGCTGCTTTTTGCCTGTACTGGGTCTCTCTGGTTAGACCAGATCTGAG
CCTGGGAGCTCTCTGGCTAACTAGGGAACCCACTGCTTAAGCCTCAATAAAGCTTGCCTTGAGTGCTTCA
AGTAGTGTGTGCCCGTCTGTTGTGTGACTCTGGTAACTAGAGATCCCTCAGACCCTTTTAGTCAGTGTGG
AAAATCTCTAGCAGTGGCGCCCGAACAGGGACTTGAAAGCGAAAGGGAAACCAGAGGAGCTCTCTCGACG
CAGGACTCGGCTTGCTGAAGCGCGCACGGCAAGAGGCGAGGGGCGGCGACTGGTGAGTACGCCAAAAATT
TTGACTAGCGGAGGCTAGAAGGAGAGAGATGGGTGCGAGAGCGTCAGTATTAAGCGGGGGAGAATTAGAT
CGCGATGGGAAAAAATTCGGTTAAGGCCAGGGGGAAAGAAAAAATATAAATTAAAACATATAGTATGGGC
AAGCAGGGAGCTAGAACGATTCGCAGTTAATCCTGGCCTGTTAGAAACATCAGAAGGCTGTAGACAAATA
CTGGGACAGCTACAACCATCCCTTCAGACAGGATCAGAAGAACTTAGATCATTATATAATACAGTAGCAA
CCCTCTATTGTGTGCATCAAAGGATAGAGATAAAAGACACCAAGGAAGCTTTAGACAAGATAGAGGAAGA
GCAAAACAAAAGTAAGACCACCGCACAGCAAGCGGCCGGCCGCTGATCTTCAGACCTGGAGGAGGAGATA
TGAGGGACAATTGGAGAAGTGAATTATATAAATATAAAGTAGTAAAAATTGAACCATTAGGAGTAGCACC
CACCAAGGCAAAGAGAAGAGTGGTGCAGAGAGAAAAAAGAGCAGTGGGAATAGGAGCTTTGTTCCTTGGG
TTCTTGGGAGCAGCAGGAAGCACTATGGGCGCAGCGTCAATGACGCTGACGGTACAGGCCAGACAATTAT
TGTCTGGTATAGTGCAGCAGCAGAACAATTTGCTGAGGGCTATTGAGGCGCAACAGCATCTGTTGCAACT
CACAGTCTGGGGCATCAAGCAGCTCCAGGCAAGAATCCTGGCTGTGGAAAGATACCTAAAGGATCAACAG
CTCCTGGGGATTTGGGGTTGCTCTGGAAAACTCATTTGCACCACTGCTGTGCCTTGGAATGCTAGTTGGA
GTAATAAATCTCTGGAACAGATTTGGAATCACACGACCTGGATGGAGTGGGACAGAGAAATTAACAATTA
CACAAGCTTAATACACTCCTTAATTGAAGAATCGCAAAACCAGCAAGAAAAGAATGAACAAGAATTATTG
GAATTAGATAAATGGGCAAGTTTGTGGAATTGGTTTAACATAACAAATTGGCTGTGGTATATAAAATTAT
TCATAATGATAGTAGGAGGCTTGGTA
Features (pLannotate 1.2.2; 30 found; start..end, strand, type, name):
     76..176     +  CDS            Rev (fragment): human immunodeficiency virus 1 (HIV-1) Rev protein; rev; enhances nuclear export of unspliced and incompletely spliced viral mRNAs
    221..338     +  misc_feature   cPPT/CTS: central polypurine tract and central termination sequence of HIV-1
    386..1564    +  promoter       EF-1α promoter: strong constitutive promoter for human elongation factor EF-1α
   1585..1605    +  protein_bind   attB1: mutant version of attB; core recombination site for the Gateway® BP reaction BP Clonase™
   1611..5241    +  CDS            EGFR (fragment) (sequence partly withheld): precursor of human epidermal growth factor receptor
   5245..5269    -  protein_bind   attB2: mutant version of attB; recombination site for the Gateway® BP reaction BP Clonase™
   5277..5295    +  promoter       T3 promoter: promoter for bacteriophage T3 RNA polymerase
   5321..5339    -  promoter       T7 promoter: promoter for bacteriophage T7 RNA polymerase
   5345..5363    -  protein_bind   attB4 (fragment): mutant version of attB; core recombination site for the Gateway® BP reaction BP Clonase™
   5419..5460    +  CDS            V5 tag: epitope tag from simian virus 5
   5586..6048    +  misc_feature   IRES: internal ribosome entry site (IRES) of the encephalomyocarditis virus (EMCV)
   6062..6659    +  CDS            PuroR (fragment): puromycin N-acetyltransferase; pac from Streptomyces; confers resistance to puromycin
   6675..7263    +  misc_feature   WPRE: woodchuck hepatitis virus posttranscriptional regulatory element
   7271..7336    +  CDS            nef (fragment): NEF_HV1Z2 - Experimental evidence at protein level: Swiss-Prot protein existence level 1. Extracellular Nef protein targets CD4(+) T-lymphocytes for apoptosis by interacting with CXCR4 surface receptors. From Human immunodeficiency virus type 1 group M subtype D (isolate Z2/CDC-Z34) (HIV-1).
   7338..7571    +  LTR            3' LTR (ΔU3): self-inactivating 3' long terminal repeat (LTR) from HIV-1
   7776..7880    +  promoter       AmpR promoter: bla
   7881..8741    +  CDS            AmpR: β-lactamase; bla; confers resistance to ampicillin, carbenicillin, and related antibiotics
   8912..9500    +  rep_origin     ori: high-copy-number ColE1/pMB1/pBR322/pUC origin of replication
   9683..9737    +  CDS            lacI (fragment): lac repressor; lacI; The lac repressor binds to the lac operator to inhibit transcription in E. coli. This inhibition can be relieved by adding lactose or isopropyl-β-D-thiogalactopyranoside (IPTG).
   9743..9836    +  rep_origin     SV40 ori (fragment): SV40 origin of replication
   9861..9898    +  CDS            lacI (fragment): lac repressor; lacI; The lac repressor binds to the lac operator to inhibit transcription in E. coli. This inhibition can be relieved by adding lactose or isopropyl-β-D-thiogalactopyranoside (IPTG).
   9911..9932    +  protein_bind   CAP binding site: CAP binding activates transcription in the presence of cAMP. E. coli catabolite activator protein
   9947..9977    +  promoter       lac promoter: promoter for the E. coli lac operon
   9981..10003   +  protein_bind   lac operator (fragment): The lac repressor binds to the lac operator to inhibit transcription in E. coli. This inhibition can be relieved by adding lactose or isopropyl-β-D-thiogalactopyranoside (IPTG). lac repressor encoded by lacI
  10035..10118   +  polyA_signal   SV40 poly(A) signal (fragment): SV40 polyadenylation signal
  10285..10614   +  CDS            nef (fragment): NEF_HV1BR - Experimental evidence at protein level: Swiss-Prot protein existence level 1. Extracellular Nef protein targets CD4(+) T-lymphocytes for apoptosis by interacting with CXCR4 surface receptors (PubMed:14990729). From Human immunodeficiency virus type 1 group M subtype B (isolate BRU/LAI) (HIV-1).
  10662..10919   +  LTR            5' LTR (truncated): truncated 5' long terminal repeat (LTR) from HIV-1
  10966..11091   +  misc_feature   HIV-1 Ψ: packaging signal of human immunodeficiency virus type 1
  11075..11413   +  CDS            HIV-1 gag (fragment): gag protein from human immunodeficiency virus 1; gag
  11588..11821   +  misc_feature   RRE: The Rev response element (RRE) of HIV-1 allows for Rev-dependent mRNA export from the nucleus to the cytoplasm.
