[The description below was written by a language model from this plasmid's Addgene catalogue record and pLannotate feature annotations shown in this document.]
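Description:
pHAGE-EGFR-D256Y is an HIV-1-based lentiviral expression plasmid of about 12.1 kb, built on the pHAGE backbone, that carries the human epidermal growth factor receptor with the D256Y substitution. In bacteria it is maintained through a high-copy ColE1/pUC-type origin and selected with ampicillin via the β-lactamase gene. The record lists a recombination-deficient strain as host, as is usual for plasmids with repeated LTR sequences.

The viral transfer cassette runs from a truncated 5' LTR through the Ψ packaging signal (overlapping a gag fragment), the Rev response element and the cPPT/CTS. These elements support genome packaging, Rev-dependent nuclear export and efficient transduction. The cassette ends in a ΔU3 self-inactivating 3' LTR, which silences LTR promoter activity after integration. Within it, the constitutive EF-1α promoter drives the EGFR open reading frame, which was introduced by Gateway cloning and is flanked by attB1 and attB2 sites. Downstream lie short T3 and T7 promoter sequences, a partial attB4 site and a V5 epitope sequence. The feature table does not show whether V5 is translated in frame with the receptor, so a tagged product should not be assumed. An EMCV IRES then allows puromycin N-acetyltransferase to be translated from the same transcript, so puromycin selection enriches for transduced cells expressing the insert. A WPRE enhances transcript expression. Small lac, SV40 and nef fragments appear to be backbone remnants.

The construct is intended for producing lentivirus to stably express this EGFR variant in mammalian cells. It was deposited in connection with a systematic effort to functionally annotate somatic cancer mutations.
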