Addgene plasmid #116236: pHAGE-EGFR-D256Y
Purpose: Lentiviral expression of EGFR D256Y
Depositing lab: Gordon Mills & Kenneth Scott. Depositing organization: Baylor College of Medicine. Publication: Systematic Functional Annotation of Somatic Mutations in Cancer. Ng PK, Li J, Jeong KJ, Shao S, Chen H, Tsang YH, Sengupta S, Wang Z, Bhavana VH, Tran R, Soewito S, Minussi DC, Moreno D, Kong K, Dogruluk T, Lu H, Gao J, Tokheim C, Zhou DC, Johnson AM, Zeng J, Ip CKM, Ju Z, Wester M, Yu S, Li Y, Vellano CP, Schultz N, Karchin R, Ding L, Lu Y, Cheung LWT, Chen K, Shaw KR, Meric-Bernstam F, Scott KL, Yi S, Sahni N, Liang H, Mills GB. Cancer Cell. 2018 Mar 12;33(3):450-462.e10. doi: 10.1016/j.ccell.2018.01.021. PubMed 29533785.
Backbone
  Vector backbone: pHAGE
  Vector type: Lentiviral
Growth in bacteria
  Bacterial resistance: Ampicillin, 100 μg/mL
  Growth temperature: 37°C
  Growth strain: Stbl3
  Copy number: High Copy
Gene/Insert
  Gene/Insert name: EGFR
  Species: H. sapiens (human)
  Mutation: D256Y
  Entrez Gene: EGFR (a.k.a. ERBB, ERBB1, ERRP, HER1, NISBD2, NNCIS, PIG61, mENA)
  Cloning method: Gateway Cloning
Terms and licenses: Academic/Nonprofit Terms; Industry Terms: Not Available to Industry
How to cite: pHAGE-EGFR-D256Y was a gift from Gordon Mills & Kenneth Scott (Addgene plasmid # 116236 ; http://n2t.net/addgene:116236 ; RRID:Addgene_116236)
