>Addgene plasmid #116236 | pHAGE-EGFR-D256Y | depositor partial sequence | sequence record 219109 | insert
ATGCGACCCTCCGGGACGGCCGGGGCAGCGCTCCTGGCGCTGCTGGCTGCGCTCTGCCCGGCGAGTCGGG
CTCTGGAGGAAAAGAAAGTTTGCCAAGGCACGAGTAACAAGCTCACGCAGTTGGGCACTTTTGAAGATCA
TTTTCTCAGCCTCCAGAGGATGTTCAATAACTGTGAGGTGGTCCTTGGGAATTTGGAAATTACCTATGTG
CAGAGGAATTATGATCTTTCCTTCTTAAAGACCATCCAGGAGGTGGCTGGTTATGTCCTCATTGCCCTCA
ACACAGTGGAGCGAATTCCTTTGGAAAACCTGCAGATCATCAGAGGAAATATGTACTACGAAAATTCCTA
TGCCTTAGCAGTCTTATCTAACTATGATGCAAATAAAACCGGACTGAAGGAGCTGCCCATGAGAAATTTA
CAGGAAATCCTGCATGGCGCCGTGCGGTTCAGCAACAACCCTGCCCTGTGCAACGTGGAGAGCATCCAGT
GGCGGGACATAGTCAGCAGTGACTTTCTCAGCAACATGTCGATGGACTTCCAGAACCACCTGGGCAGCTG
CCAAAAGTGTGATCCAAGCTGTCCCAATGGGAGCTGCTGGGGTGCAGGAGAGGAGAACTGCCAGAAACTG
ACCAAAATCATCTGTGCCCAGCAGTGCTCCGGGCGCTGCCGTGGCAAGTCCCCCAGTGACTGCTGCCACA
ACCAGTGTGCTGCAGGCTGCACAGGCCCCCGGGAGAGCGACTGCCTGGTCTGCCGCAAATTCCGATACGA
AGCCACGTGCAAGGACACCTGCCCCCCACTCATGCTCTACAACCCCACCACGTACCAGATGGATGTGAAC
CCCGAGGGCAAATACAGCTTTGGTGCCACCTGCGTGAAGAAGTGTCCCCGTAATTATGTGGTGACAGATC
ACGGCTCGTGCGTCCGAGCCTGTGGGGCCGACAGCTATGAGATGGAGGAAGACGGCGTCCGCAAGTGTAA
GAAGTGCGAAGGGCCTTGCCGCAAAGTGTGTAACGGAATAGGTATTGGTGAATTTAAAGACTCACTCTCC
ATAAATGCTACGAATATTAAACACTTCAAAAACTGCACCTCCATCAGTGGCGATCTCCACATCCTGCCGG
TGGCATTTAGGGGTGACTCCTTCACACATACTCCTCCTCTGGATCCACAGGAACTGGATATTCTGAAAAC
CGTAAAGGAAATCACAGGGTTTTTGCTGATTCAGGCTTGGCCTGAAAACAGGACGGACCTCCATGCCTTT
GAGAACCTAGAAATCATACGCGGCAGGACCAAGCAACATGGTCAGTTTTCTCTTGCAGTCGTCAGCCTGA
ACATAACATCCTTGGGATTACGCTCCCTCAAGGAGATAAGTGATGGAGATGTGATAATTTCAGGAAACAA
AAATTTGTGCTATGCAAATACAATAAACTGGAAAAAACTGTTTGGGACCTCCGGTCAGAAAACCAAAATT
ATAAGCAACAGAGGTGAAAACAGCTGCAAGGCCACAGGCCAGGTCTGCCATGCCTTGTGCTCCCCCGAGG
GCTGCTGGGGCCCGGAGCCCAGGGACTGCGTCTCTTGCCGGAATGTCAGCCGAGGCAGGGAATGCGTGGA
CAAGTGCAACCTTCTGGAGGGTGAGCCAAGGGAGTTTGTGGAGAACTCTGAGTGCATACAGTGCCACCCA
GAGTGCCTGCCTCAGGCCATGAACATCACCTGCACAGGACGGGGACCAGACAACTGTATCCAGTGTGCCC
ACTACATTGACGGCCCCCACTGCGTCAAGACCTGCCCGGCAGGAGTCATGGGAGAAAACAACACCCTGGT
CTGGAAGTACGCAGACGCCGGCCATGTGTGCCACCTGTGCCATCCAAACTGCACCTACGGATGCACTGGG
CCAGGTCTTGAAGGCTGTCCAACGAATGGGCCTAAGATCCCGTCCATCGCCACTGGGATGGTGGGGGCCC
TCCTCTTGCTGCTGGTGGTGGCCCTGGGGATCGGCCTCTTCATGCGAAGGCGCCACATCGTTCGGAAGCG
CACGCTGCGGAGGCTGCTGCAGGAGAGGGAGCTTGTGGAGCCTCTTACACCCAGT
[981 nt withheld, positions 2086-3066]
TTCTTCAGCAGCCCCTCCACGTCACGGACTCCCCTCCTGAGCTCTCTGAGTGCAACCAGCAACAATTCCA
CCGTGGCTTGCATTGATAGAAATGGGCTGCAAAGCTGTCCCATCAAGGAAGACAGCTTCTTGCAGCGATA
CAGCTCAGACCCCACAGGCGCCTTGACTGAGGACAGCATAGACGACACCTTCCTCCCAGTGCCTGAATAC
ATAAACCAGTCCGTTCCCAAAAGGCCCGCTGGCTCTGTGCAGAATCCTGTCTATCACAATCAGCCTCTGA
ACCCCGCGCCCAGCAGAGACCCACACTACCAGGACCCCCACAGCACTGCAGTGGGCAACCCCGAGTATCT
CAACACTGTCCAGCCCACCTGTGTCAACAGCACATTCGACAGCCCTGCCCACTGGGCCCAGAAAGGCAGC
CACCAAATTAGCCTGGACAACCCTGACTACCAGCAGGACTTCTTTCCCAAGGAAGCCAAGCCAAATGGCA
TCTTTAAGGGCTCCACAGCTGAAAATGCAGAATACCTAAGGGTCGCGCCACAAAGCAGTGAATTTATTGG
AGCATGA
